>Addgene plasmid #17800 | pM-ErbB4-delta-kinase | addgene partial sequence | sequence record 23726 | 17800 with Gal4-N-term
GCGGATTCCGGGGANCGTCGACTTCAGGGTGATGATCGTATGAAGCTTCCCAGTCCAAATGACAGCAAGT
TCTTTCAGAATCTCTTGGATGAAGAGGATTTGGAAGATATGATGGATGCTGAGGAGTACTTGGTCCCTCA
GGCTTTCAACATCCCACCTCCCATCTATACTTCCAGAGCAAGAATTGACTCGAATAGGAACCAGTTTGTG
TACCGAGATGGAGGTTTTGCTGCTGAACAAGGAGTGTCTGTGCCCTACAGAGCCCCAACTAGCACAATTC
CAGAAGCTCCTGTGGCACAGGGTGCTACTGCTGAGATTTTTGATGACTCCTGCTGTAATGGCACCCTACG
CAAGCCAGTGGCACCCCATGTCCAAGAGGACAGTAGCACCCAGAGGTACAGTGCTGACCCCACCGTGTTT
GCCCCAGAACGGAGCCCACGAGGAGAGCTGGATGAGGAAGGTTACATGACTCCTATGCGAGACAAACCCA
AACAAGAATACCTGAATCCAGTGGAGGAGAACCCTTTTGTTTCTCGGAGAAAAAATGGAGACCTTCAAGC
ATTGGATAATCCCGAATATCACAATGCATCCAATGGTCCACCCAAGGCCGAGGATGAGTATGTGAATGAG
CCACTGTACCTCAACACCTTTGCCAACACCTTGGGAAAAGCTGAGTACCTGAAGAACAACATACTTGTCA
ATGCCAGAGAAGCCAAAAAGCGTTTGACACCCTGACTACTGGAACCAAGCCTGCCCCTCGGAACACCTT
