[The description below was written by a language model from this plasmid's Addgene catalogue record.]
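Description:
pM-ErbB4-delta-kinase is a mammalian expression plasmid built on the commercial pM backbone (about 3.5 kb without insert), a vector designed to express proteins as fusions to the GAL4 DNA-binding domain for mammalian two-hybrid and transcriptional activation assays. It is maintained in E. coli as a high-copy plasmid under ampicillin selection. The record does not name the promoter driving the fusion, the origin of replication, or any mammalian selection marker, and no feature table is available to confirm these elements.

The insert is an approximately 920 bp fragment of human ERBB4 (HER4) encoding amino acids 988–1292, which is the distal carboxy-terminal portion of the receptor's cytoplasmic region with the kinase domain removed. It was cloned between SalI and XbaI sites so that the GAL4 DNA-binding domain sits at the N terminus of the ErbB4 fragment. When this fusion is expressed in mammalian cells together with a reporter carrying GAL4 binding sites, the GAL4 domain tethers the ErbB4 tail to the reporter promoter, so any transcriptional activity contributed by the fragment itself or by proteins it recruits can be read out as reporter expression.

The associated publication concerns the WW domain-containing protein YAP binding ErbB-4 and acting as a co-transcriptional activator for the carboxy-terminal ErbB-4 fragment that translocates to the nucleus. In that context, this kinase-deleted construct probably serves to test whether the C-terminal tail alone supports transactivation and YAP co-activation, in comparison with longer cytoplasmic fragments. The record does not state its specific experimental role.
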