Addgene plasmid #17800: pM-ErbB4-delta-kinase
Depositing lab: Marius Sudol. Depositing organization: Icahn School of Medicine at Mount Sinai. Publication: WW domain-containing protein YAP associates with ErbB-4 and acts as a co-transcriptional activator for the carboxyl-terminal fragment of ErbB-4 that translocates to the nucleus. Komuro A, Nagai M, Navin NE, Sudol M. J Biol Chem. 2003 Aug 29. 278(35):33334-41. 10.1074/jbc.M305597200 PubMed 12807903.
Backbone
  Vector backbone: pM
  Backbone manufacturer: BD Biosciences
  Backbone size w/o insert (bp): 3500
  Vector type: Mammalian Expression
Growth in bacteria
  Bacterial resistance: Ampicillin, 100 μg/mL
  Growth temperature: 37°C
  Growth strain: DH5alpha
  Copy number: High Copy
Gene/Insert
  Gene/Insert name: ErbB4 (alt name: HER4)
  Species: H. sapiens (human)
  Insert size (bp): 920
  Mutation: Carboxy-terminal fragment, amino acids 988-1292, kinase domain deleted
  GenBank ID: NM_001042599
  Entrez Gene: ERBB4 (a.k.a. ALS19, HER4, p180erbB4)
  Tag / fusion protein: GAL4-BD (N terminal on insert)
  Cloning method: Restriction Enzyme; 5′ cloning site SalI (unknown if destroyed); 3′ cloning site XbaI (unknown if destroyed)
  Sequencing primers: 5′ N/A
Terms and licenses: Academic/Nonprofit Terms; Industry Terms: Not Available to Industry
How to cite: pM-ErbB4-delta-kinase was a gift from Marius Sudol (Addgene plasmid # 17800 ; http://n2t.net/addgene:17800 ; RRID:Addgene_17800)
